>Addgene plasmid #108440 | BAP1-C91A | addgene full sequence | sequence record 209209 | Addgene NGS Result
GGCATTGATTATTGACTAGTTATTAATAGTAATCAATTACGGGGTCATTAGTTCATAGCCCATATATGGA
GTTCCGCGTTACATAACTTACGGTAAATGGCCCGCCTGGCTGACCGCCCAACGACCCCCGCCCATTGACG
TCAATAATGACGTATGTTCCCATAGTAACGCCAATAGGGACTTTCCATTGACGTCAATGGGTGGAGTATT
TACGGTAAACTGCCCACTTGGCAGTACATCAAGTGTATCATATGCCAAGTCCGCCCCCTATTGACGTCAA
TGACGGTAAATGGCCCGCCTGGCATTATGCCCAGTACATGACCTTACGGGACTTTCCTACTTGGCAGTAC
ATCTACGTATTAGTCATCGCTATTACCATGGTGATGCGGTTTTGGCAGTACACCAATGGGCGTGGATAGC
GGTTTGACTCACGGGGATTTCCAAGTCTCCACCCCATTGACGTCAATGGGAGTTTGTTTTGGCACCAAAA
TCAACGGGACTTTCCAAAATGTCGTAACAACTGCGATCGCCCGCCCCGTTGACGCAAATGGGCGGTAGGC
GTGTACGGTGGGAGGTCTATATAAGCAGAGCTCGTTTAGTGAACCGTCAGATCACTAGAAGCTTTATTGC
GGTAGTTTATCACAGTTAAATTGCTAACGCAGTCAGTGCTTCTGACACAACAGTCTCGAACTTAAGCTGC
AGTGACTCTCTTAAGGTAGCCTTGCAGAAGTTGGTCGTGAGGCACTGGGCAGGTAAGTATCAAGGTTACA
AGACAGGTTTAAGGAGACCAATAGAAACTGGGCTTGTCGAGACAGAGAAGACTCTTGCGTTTCTGATAGG
CACCTATTGGTCTTACTGACATCCACTTTGCCTTTCTCTCCACAGGTGTCCACTCCCAGTTCAATTACAG
CTCTTAAGGCTAGAGTACTTAATACGACTCACTATAGGCTAGCATGAATAAGGGCTGGCTGGAGCTGGAG
AGCGACCCAGGCCTCTTCACCCTGCTCGTGGAAGATTTCGGTGTCAAGGGGGTGCAAGTGGAGGAGATCT
ACGACCTTCAGAGCAAATGTCAGGGCCCTGTATATGGATTTATCTTCCTGTTCAAATGGATCGAAGAGCG
CCGGTCCCGGCGAAAGGTCTCTACCTTGGTGGATGATACGTCCGTGATTGATGATGATATTGTGAATAAC
ATGTTCTTTGCCCACCAGCTGATACCCAACTCTGCTGCAACTCATGCCTTGCTGAGCGTGCTCCTGAACT
GCAGCAGCGTGGACCTGGGACCCACCCTGAGTCGCATGAAGGACTTCACCAAGGGTTTCAGCCCTGAGAG
CAAAGGATATGCGATTGGCAATGCCCCGGAGTTGGCCAAGGCCCATAATAGCCATGCCAGGCCCGAGCCA
CGCCACCTCCCTGAGAAGCAGAATGGCCTTAGTGCAGTGCGGACCATGGAGGCGTTCCACTTTGTCAGCT
ATGTGCCTATCACAGGCCGGCTCTTTGAGCTGGATGGGCTGAAGGTCTACCCCATTGACCATGGGCCCTG
GGGGGAGGACGAGGAGTGGACAGACAAGGCCCGGCGGGTCATCATGGAGCGTATCGGCCTCGCCACTGCA
GGGGAGCCCTACCACGACATCCGCTTCAACCTGATGGCAGTGGTGCCCGACCGCAGGATCAAGTATGAGG
CCAGGCTGCATGTGCTGAAGGTGAACCGTCAGACAGTACTAGAGGCTCTGCAGCAGCTGATAAGAGTAAC
ACAGCCAGAGCTGATTCAGACCCACAAGTCTCAAGAGTCACAGCTGCCTGAGGAGTCCAAGTCAGCCAGC
AACAAGTCCCCGCTGGTGCTGGAAGCAAACAGGGCCCCTGCAGCCTCTGAGGGCAACCACACAGATGGTG
CAGAGGAGGCGGCTGGTTCATGCGCACAAGCCCCATCCCACAGCCCTCCCAACAAACCCAAGCTAGTGGT
GAAGCCTCCAGGCAGCAGCCTCAATGGGGTTCACCCCAACCCCACTCCCATTGTCCAGCGGCTGCCGGCC
TTTCTAGACAATCACAATTATGCCAAGTCCCCCATGCAGGAGGAAGAAGACCTGGCGGCAGGTGTGGGCC
GCAGCCGAGTTCCAGTCCGCCCACCCCAGCAGTACTCAGATGATGAGGATGACTATGAGGATGACGAGGA
GGATGACGTGCAGAACACCAACTCTGCCCTTAGGTATAAGGGGAAGGGAACAGGGAAGCCAGGGGCATTG
AGCGGTTCTGCTGATGGGCAACTGTCAGTGCTGCAGCCCAACACCATCAACGTCTTGGCTGAGAAGCTCA
AAGAGTCCCAGAAGGACCTCTCAATTCCTCTGTCCATCAAGACTAGCAGCGGGGCTGGGAGTCCGGCTGT
GGCAGTGCCCACACACTCGCAGCCCTCACCCACCCCCAGCAATGAGAGTACAGACACGGCCTCTGAGATC
GGCAGTGCTTTCAACTCGCCACTGCGCTCGCCTATCCGCTCAGCCAACCCGACGCGGCCCTCCAGCCCTG
TCACCTCCCACATCTCCAAGGTGCTTTTTGGAGAGGATGACAGCCTGCTGCGTGTTGACTGCATACGCTA
CAACCGTGCTGTCCGTGATCTGGGTCCTGTCATCAGCACAGGCCTGCTGCACCTGGCTGAGGATGGGGTG
CTGAGTCCCCTGGCGCTGACAGAGGGTGGGAAGGGTTCCTCGCCCTCCATCAGACCAATCCAAGGCAGCC
AGGGGTCCAGCAGCCCAGTGGAGAAGGAGGTCGTGGAAGCCACGGACAGCAGAGAGAAGACGGGGATGGT
GAGGCCTGGCGAGCCCTTGAGTGGGGAGAAATACTCACCCAAGGAGCTGCTGGCACTGCTGAAGTGTGTG
GAGGCTGAGATTGCAAACTATGAGGCGTGCCTCAAGGAGGAGGTAGAGAAGAGGAAGAAGTTCAAGATTG
ATGACCAGAGAAGGACCCACAACTACGATGAGTTCATCTGCACCTTTATCTCCATGCTGGCTCAGGAAGG
CATGCTGGCCAACCTAGTGGAGCAGAACATCTCCGTGCGGCGGCGCCAAGGGGTCAGCATCGGCCGGCTC
CACAAGCAGCGGAAGCCTGACCGGCGGAAACGCTCTCGCCCCTACAAGGCCAAGCGCCAGTGAGAATTCA
CGCGTGGTACCTCTAGAGTCGACCCGGGCGGCCGCTTCCCTTTAGTGAGGGTTAATGCTTCGAGCAGACA
TGATAAGATACATTGATGAGTTTGGACAAACCACAACTAGAATGCAGTGAAAAAAATGCTTTATTTGTGA
AATTTGTGATGCTATTGCTTTATTTGTAACCATTATAAGCTGCAATAAACAAGTTAACAACAACAATTGC
ATTCATTTTATGTTTCAGGTTCAGGGGGAGATGTGGGAGGTTTTTTAAAGCAAGTAAAACCTCTACAAAT
GTGGTAAAATCCGATAAGGATCGATCCGGGCTGGCGTAATAGCGAAGAGGCCCGCACCGATCGCCCTTCC
CAACAGTTGCGCAGCCTGAATGGCGAATGG
[124 nt withheld, positions 3531-3654]
C
[91 nt withheld, positions 3656-3746]
A
[49 nt withheld, positions 3748-3796]
CCTTTGACGTTGGAGTCCACGTTCTTT
[37 nt withheld, positions 3824-3860]
ACCCTATCTCGGTCTATTCTTTTGATTTATAAGGGATTTTGCCGATTTCGGCCTATTGGTTAAAAAATGA
GCTGATTTAACAAAAATTTAACGCGAATTTTAACAAAATATTAACGCTTACAATTTCCTGATGCGGTATT
TTCTCCTTACGCATCTGTGCGGTATTTCACACCGCATACGCGGATCTGCGCAGCACCATGGCCTGAAATA
ACCTCTGAAAGAGGAACTTGGTTAGGTACCTTCTGAGGCGGAAAGAACCAGCTGTGGAATGTGTGTCAGT
TAGGGTGTGGAAAGTCCCCAGGCTCCCCAGCAGGCAGAAGTATGCAAAGCATGCATCTCAATTAGTCAGC
AACCAGGTGTGGAAAGTCCCCAGGCTCCCCAGCAGGCAGAAGTATGCAAAGCATGCATCTCAATTAGTCA
GCAACCATAGTCCCGCCCCTAACTCCGCCCATCCCGCCCCTAACTCCGCCCAGTTCCGCCCATTCTCCGC
CCCATGGCTGACTAATTTTTTTTATTTATGCAGAGGCCGAGGCCGCCTCGGCCTCTGAGCTATTCCAGAA
GTAGTGAGGAGGCTTTTTTGGAGGAGCTTACCATGACCGAGTACAAGCCCACGGTGCGCCTCGCCACCCG
CGACGACGTCCCCAGGGCCGTACGCACCCTCGCCGCCGCGTTCGCCGACTACCCCGCCACGCGCCACACC
GTCGATCCGGACCGCCACATCGAGCGGGTCACCGAGCTGCAAGAACTCTTCCTCACGCGCGTCGGGCTCG
ACATCGGCAAGGTGTGGGTCGCGGACGACGGCGCCGCGGTGGCGGTCTGGACCACGCCGGAGAGCGTCGA
AGCGGGGGCGGTGTTCGCCGAGATCGGCCCGCGCATGGCCGAGTTGAGCGGTTCCCGGCTGGCCGCGCAG
CAACAGATGGAAGGCCTCCTGGCGCCGCACCGGCCCAAGGAGCCCGCGTGGTTCCTGGCCACCGTCGGCG
TCTCGCCCGACCACCAGGGCAAGGGTCTGGGCAGCGCCGTCGTGCTCCCCGGAGTGGAGGCGGCCGAGCG
CGCCGGGGTGCCCGCCTTCCTGGAGACCTCCGCGCCCCGCAACCTCCCCTTCTACGAGCGGCTCGGCTTC
ACCGTCACCGCCGACGTCGAGGTGCCCGAAGGACCGCGCACCTGGTGCATGACCCGCAAGCCCGGTGCCT
GACGCCCGCCCCACGACCCGCAGCGCCCGACCGAAAGGAGCGCACGACCCCATGCATCGATGGCCGCAAT
AAAATATCTTTATTTTCATTACATCTGTGTGTTGGTTTTTTGTGTGAATCGATAGCGATAAGGATCCGCG
TATGGTGCACTCTCAGTACAATCTGCTCTGATGCCGCATAGTTAAGCCAGCCCCGACACCCGCCAACACC
CGCTGACGCGCCCTGACGGGCTTGTCTGCTCCCGGCATCCGCTTACAGACAAGCTGTGACCGTCTCCGGG
AGCTGCATGTGTCAGAGGTTTTCACCGTCATCACCGAAACGCGCGAGACGAAAGGGCCTCGTGATACGCC
TATTTTTATAGGTTAATGTCATGATAATAATGGTTTCTTAGACGTCAGGTGGCACTTTTCGGGGAAATGT
GCGCGGAACCCCTATTTGTTTATTTTTCTAAATACATTCAAATATGTATCCGCTCATGAGACAATAACCC
TGATAAATGCTTCAATAATATTGAAAAAGGAAGAGTATGAGTATTCAACATTTCCGTGTCGCCCTTATTC
CCTTTTTTGCGGCATTTTGCCTTCCTGTTTTTGCTCACCCAGAAACGCTGGTGAAAGTAAAAGATGCTGA
AGATCAGTTGGGTGCACGAGTGGGTTACATCGAACTGGATCTCAACAGCGGTAAGATCCTTGAGAGTTTT
CGCCCCGAAGAACGTTTTCCAATGATGAGCACTTTTAAAGTTCTGCTATGTGGCGCGGTATTATCCCGTA
TTGACGCCGGGCAAGAGCAACTCGGTCGCCGCATACACTATTCTCAGAATGACTTGGTTGAGTACTCACC
AGTCACAGAAAAGCATCTTACGGATGGCATGACAGTAAGAGAATTATGCAGTGCTGCCATAACCATGAGT
GATAACACTGCGGCCAACTTACTTCTGACAACGATCGGAGGACCGAAGGAGCTAACCGCTTTTTTGCACA
ACATGGGGGATCATGTAACTCGCCTTGATCGTTGGGAACCGGAGCTGAATGAAGCCATACCAAACGACGA
GCGTGACACCACGATGCCTGTAGCAATGGCAACAACGTTGCGCAAACTATTAACTGGCGAACTACTTACT
CTAGCTTCCCGGCAACAATTAATAGACTGGATGGAGGCGGATAAAGTTGCAGGACCACTTCTGCGCTCGG
CCCTTCCGGCTGGCTGGTTTATTGCTGATAAATCTGGAGCCGGTGAGCGTGGGTCTCGCGGTATCATTGC
AGCACTGGGGCCAGATGGTAAGCCCTCCCGTATCGTAGTTATCTACACGACGGGGAGTCAGGCAACTATG
GATGAACGAAATAGACAGATCGCTGAGATAGGTGCCTCACTGATTAAGCATTGGTAACTGTCAGACCAAG
TTTACTCATATATACTTTAGATTGATTTAAAACTTCATTTTTAATTTAAAAGGATCTAGGTGAAGATCCT
TTTTGATAATCTCATGACCAAAATCCCTTAACGTGAGTTTTCGTTCCACTGAGCGTCAGACCCCGTAGAA
AAGATCAAAGGATCTTCTTGAGATCCTTTTTTTCTGCGCGTAATCTGCTGCTTGCAAACAAAAAAACCAC
CGCTACCAGCGGTGGTTTGTTTGCCGGATCAAGAGCTACCAACTCTTTTTCCGAAGGTAACTGGCTTCAG
CAGAGCGCAGATACCAAATACTGTTCTTCTAGTGTAGCCGTAGTTAGGCCACCACTTCAAGAACTCTGTA
GCACCGCCTACATACCTCGCTCTGCTAATCCTGTTACCAGTGGCTGCTGCCAGTGGCGATAAGTCGTGTC
TTACCGGGTTGGACTCAAGACGATAGTTACCGGATAAGGCGCAACGGTCGGGCTGAACGGGGGGTTCGTG
CACACAGCCCAGCTTGGAGCGAACGACCTACACCGAACTGAGATACCTACAGCGTGAGCTATGAGAAAGC
GCCACGCTTCCCGAAGGGAGAAAGGCGGACAGGTATCCGGTAAGCGGCAGGGTCGGAACAGGAGAGCGCA
CGAGGGAGCTTCCAGGGGGAAACGCCTGGTATCTTTATAGTCCTGTCGGGTTTCGCCACCTCTGACTTGA
GCGTCGATTTTTGTGATGCTCGTCAGGGGGGCGGAGCCTATGGAAAAACGCCAGCAACGCGGCCTTTTTA
CGGTTCCTGGCCTTTTGCTGGCCTTTTGCTCACATGGCTCGACAGATCTTCAATATTGGCCATTAGCCAT
ATTATTCATTGGTTATATAGCATAAATCAATATTGGCTATTGGCCATTGCATACGTTGTATCTATATCAT
AATATGTACATTTATATTGGCTCATGTCCAATATGACCGCCATGTT
Features (pLannotate 1.2.2; 19 found; start..end, strand, type, name):
      3..380     +  enhancer       CMV enhancer: human cytomegalovirus immediate early enhancer
    381..592     +  promoter       CMV promoter: human cytomegalovirus (CMV) immediate early promoter
    753..885     +  intron         chimeric intron: chimera between introns from human β-globin and immunoglobulin heavy chain genes
    930..948     +  promoter       T7 promoter: promoter for bacteriophage T7 RNA polymerase
    954..3140    +  CDS            BAP1: BAP1_HUMAN - Also known as KIAA0272 From Homo sapiens (Human).
   3189..3206    -  promoter       T3 promoter (fragment): promoter for bacteriophage T3 RNA polymerase
   3224..3345    -  polyA_signal   SV40 poly(A) signal: SV40 polyadenylation signal
   3368..3436    -  CDS            large T antigen (fragment): large T antigen from SV40 (simian virus 40)
   3460..3527    +  CDS            lacZα (fragment): LacZα fragment of β-galactosidase; lacZ fragment
   3531..3959    +  rep_origin     f1 ori (sequence partly withheld): f1 bacteriophage origin of replication; arrow indicates direction of (+) strand synthesis
   3987..4038    -  misc_feature   bom (fragment): basis of mobility region from pBR322
   4144..4441    +  promoter       SV40 promoter: SV40 enhancer and early promoter
   4453..5052    +  CDS            PuroR: puromycin N-acetyltransferase; pac from Streptomyces alboniger; confers resistance to puromycin
   5118..5166    +  polyA_signal   poly(A) signal: synthetic polyadenylation signal
   5186..5240    -  misc_feature   bom (fragment): basis of mobility region from pBR322
   5342..5377    -  CDS            rop (fragment): Rop protein, which maintains plasmids at low copy number; rop
   5472..5576    +  promoter       AmpR promoter: bla
   5577..6437    +  CDS            AmpR: β-lactamase; bla; confers resistance to ampicillin, carbenicillin, and related antibiotics
   6608..7196    +  rep_origin     ori: high-copy-number ColE1/pMB1/pBR322/pUC origin of replication
