[The description below was written by a language model from this plasmid's Addgene catalogue record and pLannotate feature annotations shown in this document.]
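Description:
BAP1-C91A is a mammalian expression plasmid built on the pCI-puro backbone and designed for stable expression of a mutant form of human BAP1 (BRCA1-associated protein 1, also known as UCHL2). The sequenced construct is about 7.4 kb. It is propagated in E. coli through a high-copy ColE1/pUC-type origin with ampicillin selection from the bla gene, and it also carries an f1 phage origin, which allows single-stranded DNA production. Short fragments annotated as lacZα, bom, rop and SV40 large T antigen appear to be backbone remnants rather than functional elements.

The roughly 2.2 kb BAP1 coding sequence was inserted between NheI and EcoRI sites, both of which were preserved. It is transcribed from the human cytomegalovirus immediate early enhancer and promoter. A chimeric β-globin/immunoglobulin heavy chain intron lies upstream of the coding region and generally improves mRNA processing and expression, and an SV40 polyadenylation signal terminates the transcript. A T7 promoter just upstream of the insert serves as a sequencing primer site and could support in vitro transcription; a T3 promoter fragment lies downstream. No epitope tag or reporter is recorded.

The insert carries two adjacent nucleotide changes that convert cysteine 91 to alanine. This residue is generally known as the catalytic cysteine of the BAP1 ubiquitin C-terminal hydrolase domain, so the mutant is commonly used as a deubiquitinase-inactive control. A separate cassette with the SV40 early promoter, puromycin N-acetyltransferase and a synthetic poly(A) signal allows puromycin selection of stably transfected cells. The associated publication concerns BAP1 loss of function in mesothelioma and its effect on sensitivity to ribonucleotide reductase inhibition.
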