Addgene plasmid #108440: BAP1-C91A
Purpose: Stable expression of BAP1-C91A in mammalian cells.
Depositing lab: Emanuela Felley-Bosco & Rolf Stahel. Publication: Functional genomic screen in mesothelioma reveals that loss of function of BRCA1-associated-protein-1 induces chemoresistance to ribonucleotide reductase inhibition. Okonska A, Buhler S, Rao V, Ronner M, Blijlevens M, van der Meulen-Muileman IH, de Menezes RX, Wipplinger M, Oehl K, Smit EF, Weder W, Stahel RA, Penengo L, van Beusechem VW, Felley-Bosco E. Mol Cancer Ther. 2019 Oct 16. pii: 1535-7163.MCT-19-0356. doi: 10.1158/1535-7163.MCT-19-0356. PubMed 31619462.
Backbone
  Vector backbone: pCI-puro
  Backbone manufacturer: Dr. J. Mirkovitch, Swiss Institute for Experimental Cancer Research, Epalinges, Switzerland
  Backbone size w/o insert (bp): 5224
  Vector type: Mammalian Expression
  Selectable markers: Puromycin
Growth in bacteria
  Bacterial resistance: Ampicillin, 100 μg/mL
  Growth temperature: 37°C
  Growth strain: DH5alpha
  Copy number: Unknown
Gene/Insert
  Gene/Insert name: BAP1 (alt names: UCHL2; hucep-6; HUCEP-13)
  Species: H. sapiens (human)
  Insert size (bp): 2190
  Mutation: C91A: c.271T>G, c.272G>C
  GenBank ID: NM_004656.3
  Entrez Gene: BAP1 (a.k.a. HUCEP-13, KURIS, TPDS1, UBM2, UCHL2, UVM2, hucep-6)
  Promoter: CMV
  Cloning method: Restriction Enzyme; 5′ cloning site NheI (not destroyed); 3′ cloning site EcoRI (not destroyed)
  Sequencing primers: 5′ T7
Terms and licenses: Academic/Nonprofit Terms; Industry Terms: Not Available to Industry
How to cite: BAP1-C91A was a gift from Emanuela Felley-Bosco & Rolf Stahel (Addgene plasmid # 108440 ; http://n2t.net/addgene:108440 ; RRID:Addgene_108440)
